Addgene plasmid #240545: pCS2+her3WT-P2A-sfGFP
Purpose: Wild-type zebrafish Her3 (ortholog to human HES3) in a -2A-sfGFP backbone for visualization
Depositing lab: Genevieve Kendall. Depositing organization: Research Institute at Nationwide Children's Hospital. Publication: Zebrafish her3 knockout impacts developmental and cancer-related gene signatures. Kent MR, Calderon D, Silvius KM, Kucinski JP, LaVigne CA, Cannon MV, Kendall GC. Dev Biol. 2023 Apr;496:1-14. doi: 10.1016/j.ydbio.2023.01.003. Epub 2023 Jan 23. PubMed 36696714.
Backbone
  Vector backbone: pCS2+MCS-P2A-sfGFP
  Backbone manufacturer: Jason Berman (Addgene Plasmid #74668)
  Backbone size w/o insert (bp): 4915
  Total vector size (bp): 5660
  Modifications to backbone: inserted her3 - wild type sequence (zebrafish ortholog to HES3)
  Vector type: Mammalian Expression
Growth in bacteria
  Bacterial resistance: Ampicillin, 100 μg/mL
  Growth temperature: 37°C
  Growth strain: DH5alpha
  Copy number: Unknown
Gene/Insert
  Gene/Insert name: her3
  Species: D. rerio (zebrafish)
  Insert size (bp): 1654
  Entrez Gene: her3 (a.k.a. HER-3, sb:eu263)
Terms and licenses: Academic/Nonprofit Terms; Industry Terms: Not Available to Industry
How to cite: pCS2+her3WT-P2A-sfGFP was a gift from Genevieve Kendall (Addgene plasmid # 240545 ; http://n2t.net/addgene:240545 ; RRID:Addgene_240545)
