[The description below was written by a language model from this plasmid's Addgene catalogue record and pLannotate feature annotations shown in this document.]
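Description:
pCS2+her3WT-P2A-sfGFP is a pCS2+-family expression plasmid carrying the wild-type coding sequence of zebrafish her3, the ortholog of human HES3, which encodes a bHLH transcriptional repressor. It was built by inserting her3 into the pCS2+MCS-P2A-sfGFP backbone. The plasmid is maintained in E. coli through a high-copy ColE1/pUC-type origin and selected with ampicillin via the β-lactamase gene. An f1 origin and remnants of lac/lacZα sequence are also present from the parental cloning vector.

The expression unit is driven by the simian CMV IE94 enhancer/promoter, which sits at the end of the linearised map and therefore reads across the circular junction into the insert. An SP6 promoter lies directly downstream of it, an arrangement that allows in vitro transcription of sense mRNA as well as direct expression from transfected or injected DNA. The annotation software recognised part of the insert by its similarity to mouse Hes3, consistent with the her3 identity given in the catalogue. Superfolder GFP follows downstream, and an SV40 polyadenylation signal terminates the unit. The P2A peptide named in the construct title is not separately annotated but would lie in the gap between her3 and sfGFP. Ribosomal skipping at this element yields Her3 and free sfGFP from one transcript, so green fluorescence marks expressing cells without a bulky fusion to the transcription factor. Flanking T3 and T7 promoter sequences are also annotated.

The sequenced record (5,611 nt) is slightly shorter than the catalogue total of 5,660 bp, and the listed insert size exceeds the difference between the total and backbone sizes, so these figures should be treated as approximate. The stated purpose is expression of wild-type Her3 with fluorescent visualisation, in the context of work on her3 function in zebrafish development and cancer-related gene signatures.
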