Features (pLannotate 1.2.2; 17 found; start..end, strand, type, name):
     35..53      +  promoter       SP6 promoter: promoter for bacteriophage SP6 RNA polymerase
    129..147     +  promoter       T3 promoter: promoter for bacteriophage T3 RNA polymerase
    218..499     +  CDS            Hes3 (fragment): HES3_MOUSE - Also known as Hes-3. Experimental evidence at transcript level: Swiss-Prot protein existence level 2. Transcriptional repressor of genes that require a bHLH protein for their transcription. From Mus musculus (Mouse).
    917..1630    +  CDS            Superfolder GFP: Superfolder GFP is a basic (constitutively fluorescent) green fluorescent protein published in 2005, derived from Aequorea victoria. It is reported to be a very rapidly-maturing weak dimer.
   1641..1658    -  promoter       T7 promoter (fragment): promoter for bacteriophage T7 RNA polymerase
   1663..1797    -  polyA_signal   SV40 poly(A) signal: SV40 polyadenylation signal
   1910..1928    -  promoter       T3 promoter: promoter for bacteriophage T3 RNA polymerase
   1973..1989    -  protein_bind   lac operator: The lac repressor binds to the lac operator to inhibit transcription in E. coli. This inhibition can be relieved by adding lactose or isopropyl-β-D-thiogalactopyranoside (IPTG). lac repressor encoded by lacI
   1997..2027    -  promoter       lac promoter: promoter for the E. coli lac operon
   2042..2063    -  protein_bind   CAP binding site: CAP binding activates transcription in the presence of cAMP. E. coli catabolite activator protein
   2076..2168    -  CDS            lacI (fragment): lac repressor; lacI; The lac repressor binds to the lac operator to inhibit transcription in E. coli. This inhibition can be relieved by adding lactose or isopropyl-β-D-thiogalactopyranoside (IPTG).
   2351..2939    -  rep_origin     ori: high-copy-number ColE1/pMB1/pBR322/pUC origin of replication
   3110..3970    -  CDS            AmpR: β-lactamase; bla; confers resistance to ampicillin, carbenicillin, and related antibiotics
   3971..4075    -  promoter       AmpR promoter: bla
   4128..4556    -  rep_origin     f1 ori (sequence partly withheld): f1 bacteriophage origin of replication; arrow indicates direction of (+) strand synthesis
   4561..4627    -  CDS            lacZα (fragment): LacZα fragment of β-galactosidase; lacZ fragment
   4634..5611    +  promoter       CMV IE94 promoter: enhancer/promoter region of simian cytomegalovirus major immediate early transcription unit IE94
>Addgene plasmid #240545 | pCS2+her3WT-P2A-sfGFP | addgene full sequence | sequence record 488753 | Addgene NGS Result
CGCCATTCTGCCTGGGGACGTCGGAGCAAGCTTGATTTAGGTGACACTATAGAATACAAGCTACTTGTTC
TTTTTGCAGGATCCCATCGATTCGAATTCAAGGCCTCTCGAGCCTCTAGATTAATTAAAATTAACCCTCA
CTAAAGGGATGGCTGCAGCATCCAACAGTGCGGCGACGGCAAAACCCCAAAACGTTAAAAAGGTTTCAAA
ACCACTGATGGAGAAAAAAAGAAGGGCGCGTATAAATAAATGTTTGAATCAATTAAAGAGCCTTCTGGAA
AGCGCCTGTTCTAACAATATCCGCAAGCGAAAACTGGAAAAGGCTGACATTCTGGAGCTCACTGTGAAAC
ATCTGAGGCATCTGCAAAATACGAAAAGAGGACTGTCCAAAGCTTGTGACTCTGCTGAATATCACGCTGG
TTACAGAAGTTGTCTCAACACTGTAAGTCATTATCTACGAGCGTCGGACACAGACAGAGATTCCCGCTCC
ATCATGCTGACAAATCTTACGAGCGGTCTTAACCACAATAGAGTTCCTGATTTCAGTACCGTGGAGAGCG
ATCCCGCATTGATCTTTACACTACCAAGTACACTTCGACGACCACACAAAGTTCCCATTAGAACAGACGT
CTCTTATTCCAGCTTTCAACAAACTGCAGAGAGAAAAGTTTGCTTAATGCCCAAGAGGACTGAGATTGGT
GATAGCGACAGAATGTCATTGGACGCAGCTCTTAGGAGCCAGGAATCCAAAAAGGCAGAAACCACACACT
TCAGACCTAAAGATTTAAAGGTCATTGAGTGCTGCATTTTCAAACAGAATTATTGGCGACCTTGGGGCGC
GCCAGGAAGCGGAGCTACTAACTTCAGCCTGCTGAAGCAGGCTGGAGACGTGGAGGAGAACCCTGGACCT
GGATCCATGAGCAAAGGAGAAGAACTTTTCACTGGAGTTGTCCCAATTCTTGTTGAATTAGATGGTGATG
TTAATGGGCACAAATTTTCTGTCCGTGGAGAGGGTGAAGGTGATGCTACAAACGGAAAACTCACCCTTAA
ATTTATTTGCACTACTGGAAAACTACCTGTTCCGTGGCCAACACTTGTCACTACTCTGACCTATGGTGTT
CAATGCTTTTCCCGTTATCCGGATCACATGAAACGGCATGACTTTTTCAAGAGTGCCATGCCCGAAGGTT
ATGTACAGGAACGCACTATATCTTTCAAAGATGACGGGACCTACAAGACGCGTGCTGAAGTCAAGTTTGA
AGGTGATACCCTTGTTAATCGTATCGAGTTAAAGGGTATTGATTTTAAAGAAGATGGAAACATTCTTGGA
CACAAACTCGAGTACAACTTTAACTCACACAATGTATACATCACGGCAGACAAACAAAAGAATGGAATCA
AAGCTAACTTCAAAATTCGCCACAACGTTGAAGATGGTTCCGTTCAACTAGCAGACCATTATCAACAAAA
TACTCCAATTGGCGATGGCCCTGTCCTTTTACCAGACAACCATTACCTGTCGACACAATCTGTCCTGTCG
AAAGATCCCAACGAAAAGCGTGACCACATGGTCCTTCTTGAGTTTGTAACTGCTGCTGGGATTACACATG
GCATGGATGAGCTCTACAAATAATCTAGAACTATAGTGAGTCGTATTACGTAGATCCAGACATGATAAGA
TACATTGATGAGTTTGGACAAACCACAACTAGAATGCAGTGAAAAAAATGCTTTATTTGTGAAATTTGTG
ATGCTATTGCTTTATTTGTAACCATTATAAGCTGCAATAAACAAGTTAACAACAACAATTGCATTCATTT
TATGTTTCAGGTTCAGGGGGAGGTGTGGGAGGTTTTTTAATTCGCGGCCGCGGCGCCAATGCATTGGGCC
CGGTACCCAGCTTTTGTTCCCTTTAGTGAGGGTTAATTGCGCGCTTGGCGTAATCATGGTCATAGCTGTT
TCCTGTGTGAAATTGTTATCCGCTCACAATTCCACACAACATACGAGCCGGGAGCATAAAGTGTAAAGCC
TGGGGTGCCTAATGAGTGAGCTAACTCACATTAATTGCGTTGCGCTCACTGCCCGCTTTCCAGTCGGGAA
ACCTGTCGTGCCAGCTGCATTAATGAATCGGCCAACGCGCGGGGAGAGGCGGTTTGCGTATTGGGCGCTC
TTCCGCTTCCTCGCTCACTGACTCGCTGCGCTCGGTCGTTCGGCTGCGGCGAGCGGTATCAGCTCACTCA
AAGGCGGTAATACGGTTATCCACAGAATCAGGGGATAACGCAGGAAAGAACATGTGAGCAAAAGGCCAGC
AAAAGGCCAGGAACCGTAAAAAGGCCGCGTTGCTGGCGTTTTTCCATAGGCTCCGCCCCCCTGACGAGCA
TCACAAAAATCGACGCTCAAGTCAGAGGTGGCGAAACCCGACAGGACTATAAAGATACCAGGCGTTTCCC
CCTGGAAGCTCCCTCGTGCGCTCTCCTGTTCCGACCCTGCCGCTTACCGGATACCTGTCCGCCTTTCTCC
CTTCGGGAAGCGTGGCGCTTTCTCATAGCTCACGCTGTAGGTATCTCAGTTCGGTGTAGGTCGTTCGCTC
CAAGCTGGGCTGTGTGCACGAACCCCCCGTTCAGCCCGACCGCTGCGCCTTATCCGGTAACTATCGTCTT
GAGTCCAACCCGGTAAGACACGACTTATCGCCACTGGCAGCAGCCACTGGTAACAGGATTAGCAGAGCGA
GGTATGTAGGCGGTGCTACAGAGTTCTTGAAGTGGTGGCCTAACTACGGCTACACTAGAAGAACAGTATT
TGGTATCTGCGCTCTGCTGAAGCCAGTTACCTTCGGAAAAAGAGTTGGTAGCTCTTGATCCGGCAAACAA
ACCACCGCTGGTAGCGGTGGTTTTTTTGTTTGCAAGCAGCAGATTACGCGCAGAAAAAAAGGATCTCAAG
AAGATCCTTTGATCTTTTCTACGGGGTCTGACGCTCAGTGGAACGAAAACTCACGTTAAGGGATTTTGGT
CATGAGATTATCAAAAAGGATCTTCACCTAGATCCTTTTAAATTAAAAATGAAGTTTTAAATCAATCTAA
AGTATATATGAGTAAACTTGGTCTGACAGTTACCAATGCTTAATCAGTGAGGCACCTATCTCAGCGATCT
GTCTATTTCGTTCATCCATAGTTGCCTGACTCCCCGTCGTGTAGATAACTACGATACGGGAGGGCTTACC
ATCTGGCCCCAGTGCTGCAATGATACCGCGAGACCCACGCTCACCGGCTCCAGATTTATCAGCAATAAAC
CAGCCAGCCGGAAGGGCCGAGCGCAGAAGTGGTCCTGCAACTTTATCCGCCTCCATCCAGTCTATTAATT
GTTGCCGGGAAGCTAGAGTAAGTAGTTCGCCAGTTAATAGTTTGCGCAACGTTGTTGCCATTGCTACAGG
CATCGTGGTGTCACGCTCGTCGTTTGGTATGGCTTCATTCAGCTCCGGTTCCCAACGATCAAGGCGAGTT
ACATGATCCCCCATGTTGTGCAAAAAAGCGGTTAGCTCCTTCGGTCCTCCGATCGTTGTCAGAAGTAAGT
TGGCCGCAGTGTTATCACTCATGGTTATGGCAGCACTGCATAATTCTCTTACTGTCATGCCATCCGTAAG
ATGCTTTTCTGTGACTGGTGAGTACTCAACCAAGTCATTCTGAGAATAGTGTATGCGGCGACCGAGTTGC
TCTTGCCCGGCGTCAATACGGGATAATACCGCGCCACATAGCAGAACTTTAAAAGTGCTCATCATTGGAA
AACGTTCTTCGGGGCGAAAACTCTCAAGGATCTTACCGCTGTTGAGATCCAGTTCGATGTAACCCACTCG
TGCACCCAACTGATCTTCAGCATCTTTTACTTTCACCAGCGTTTCTGGGTGAGCAAAAACAGGAAGGCAA
AATGCCGCAAAAAAGGGAATAAGGGCGACACGGAAATGTTGAATACTCATACTCTTCCTTTTTCAATATT
ATTGAAGCATTTATCAGGGTTATTGTCTCATGAGCGGATACATATTTGAATGTATTTAGAAAAATAAACA
AATAGGGGTTCCGCGCACATTTCCCCGAAAAGTGCCACCTAAATTGTAAGCGTTAATATTTTGTTAAAAT
TCGCGTTAAATTTTTGTTAAATCAGCTCATTTTTTAACCAATAGGCCGAAATCGGCAAAATCCCTTATAA
ATCAAAAGAATAGACCGAGATAGGGT
[37 nt withheld, positions 4227-4263]
AAAGAACGTGGACTCCAACGTCAAAGG
[49 nt withheld, positions 4291-4339]
T
[91 nt withheld, positions 4341-4431]
G
[124 nt withheld, positions 4433-4556]
CCCATTCGCCATTCAGGCTGCGCAACTGTTGGGAAGGGCGATCGGTGCGGGCCTCTTCGCTATTACGCCA
GTCGACCGCCAATTCAATATGGCGTATATGGACTCATGCCAATTCAATATGGTGGATCTGGACCTGTGCC
AATTCAATATGGCGTATATGGACTCGTGCCAATTCAATATGGTGGATCTGGACCCCAGCCAATTCAATAT
GGCGGACTTGGCACCATGCCAATTCAATATGGCGGACCTGGCACTGTGCCAACTGGGGAGGGGTCTACTT
GGCACGGTGCCAAGTTTGAGGAGGGGTCTTGGCCCTGTGCCAAGTCCGCCATATTGAATTGGCATGGTGC
CAATAATGGCGGCCATATTGGCTATATGCCAGGATCAATATATAGGCAATATCCAATATGGCCCTATGCC
AATATGGCTATTGGCCAGGTTCAATACTATGTATTGGCCCTATGCCATATAGTATTCCATATATGGGTTT
TCCTATTGACGTAGATAGCCCCTCCCAATGGGCGGTCCCATATACCATATATGGGGCTTCCTAATACCGC
CCATAGCCACTCCCCCATTGACGTCAATGGTCTCTATATATGGTCTTTCCTATTGACGTCATATGGGCGG
TCCTATTGACGTATATGGCGCCTCCCCCATTGACGTCAATTACGGTAAATGGCCCGCCTGGCTCAATGCC
CATTGACGTCAATAGGACCACCCACCATTGACGTCAATGGGATGGCTCATTGCCCATTCATATCCGTTCT
CACGCCCCCTATTGACGTCAATGACGGTAAATGGCCCACTTGGCAGTACATCAATATCTATTAATAGTAA
CTTGGCAAGTACATTACTATTGGAAGTACGCCAGGGTACATTGGCAGTACTCCCATTGACGTCAATGGCG
GTAAATGGCCCGCGATGGCTGCCAAGTACATCCCCATTGACGTCAATGGGGAGGGGCAATGACGCAAATG
GGCGTTCCATTGACGTAAATGGGCGGTAGGCGTGCCTAATGGGAGGTCTATATAAGCAATGCTCGTTTAG
GGAAC
